Addgene plasmid #131783: pTol2-CreLite
Purpose: Tol2 destination vector carrying Ubi:CreLite with mTagBFP2 as a visual marker.
Depositing lab: George Eisenhoffer. Publication: CreLite: An optogenetically controlled Cre/loxP system using red light. Yen ST, Trimmer KA, Aboul-Fettouh N, Mullen RD, Culver JC, Dickinson ME, Behringer RR, Eisenhoffer GT. Dev Dyn. 2020 Nov;249(11):1394-1403. doi: 10.1002/dvdy.232. Epub 2020 Aug 31. PubMed 32745301.
Backbone
  Vector backbone: pzTol2
  Backbone manufacturer: VectorBuilder
  Backbone size w/o insert (bp): 2800
  Total vector size (bp): 10559
  Vector type: Mammalian Expression, Cre/Lox, Synthetic Biology ; Zebrafish Tol2 transposon
Growth in bacteria
  Bacterial resistance: Ampicillin, 100 μg/mL
  Growth temperature: 37°C
  Growth strain: NEB Stable
  Copy number: High Copy
Gene/Insert
  Gene/Insert name: PhyBCreC, PIF6CreN, and mTagBFP2 (alt name: CreLite)
  Species: A. thaliana (mustard weed), Synthetic; Bacteriophage P1, Entacmaea quadricolor
  Insert size (bp): 3505
  GenBank ID: 816394 825382
  Promoter: Ubi
  Tag / fusion protein: mTagBFP2
  Cloning method: Gateway Cloning
  Sequencing primers: 5′ attB1: GTTTGTACAAAAAAGCAGGC; 3′ attB2: CCACTTTGTACAAGAAAGCTGGGT
Terms and licenses: Academic/Nonprofit Terms; Industry Terms: Not Available to Industry
Depositor comments: Read the preprint at bioRxiv: doi.org/10.1101/823971. This vector is designed by Dr. Shuo-Ting Yen from Eisenhoffer lab and synthesized by VectorBuilder.
How to cite: pTol2-CreLite was a gift from George Eisenhoffer (Addgene plasmid # 131783 ; http://n2t.net/addgene:131783 ; RRID:Addgene_131783)
