[The description below was written by a language model from this plasmid's Addgene catalogue record and pLannotate feature annotations shown in this document.]
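Description:
pTol2-CreLite is a 10.6 kb Tol2 transposon vector built on the pzTol2 backbone for transgenesis in zebrafish, and it is also catalogued as a mammalian expression, Cre/lox and synthetic biology construct. It is propagated in E. coli as a high-copy plasmid through a ColE1/pUC-type origin and selected with ampicillin via the β-lactamase gene. The expression cassette was assembled by Gateway cloning. An attB4 site and an attB1 site flank a stretch of roughly 3.5 kb that is essentially unannotated in the feature table and presumably holds the Ubi promoter named in the record. The coding insert lies between attB1 and attB2 and is followed by an SV40 polyadenylation signal. The Tol2 arms themselves are not called in the annotation, and a short "CEN4" hit within the promoter region is probably a spurious match.

The payload, CreLite, is a single open reading frame that encodes a red-light-controlled split Cre recombinase. A fragment of Arabidopsis phytochrome B is fused to the larger, C-terminal portion of bacteriophage P1 Cre (PhyBCreC). This is followed by a P2A peptide, the blue fluorescent protein mTagBFP2, a second P2A, and a fragment of the phytochrome-interacting factor PIF6 fused to the small N-terminal Cre portion (PIF6CreN). Ribosomal skipping at the 2A sites yields three separate proteins from one transcript, so blue fluorescence marks the cells that express both Cre halves. PhyB and PIF6 associate under red light, which is expected to bring the two Cre fragments together and restore recombination at loxP sites. The construct is intended for generating transgenic zebrafish in which Cre/loxP recombination can be triggered optically with spatial and temporal control.
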