Features (pLannotate 1.2.2; 16 found; start..end, strand, type, name):
     75..935     -  CDS            AmpR: β-lactamase; bla; confers resistance to ampicillin, carbenicillin, and related antibiotics
    936..1040    -  promoter       AmpR promoter: bla
   1407..1427    +  protein_bind   attB4: mutant version of attB; core recombination site for the Gateway® BP reaction BP Clonase™
   4447..4470    -  misc_feature   CEN4 (fragment): S. cerevisiae CEN4 centromere
   4911..4931    +  protein_bind   attB1: mutant version of attB; core recombination site for the Gateway® BP reaction BP Clonase™
   4965..6824    +  CDS            PHYB (fragment): PHYB_ARATH - Also known as HY3 From Arabidopsis thaliana (Mouse-ear cress).
   6933..7784    +  CDS            Cre (fragment): site-specific recombinase Cre is a site-specific recombinase from bacteriophage P1. Recombination occurs at loxP sequences.
   7794..7846    +  CDS            P2A (fragment): 2A peptide from porcine teschovirus-1 polyprotein Eukaryotic ribosomes fail to insert a peptide bond between the Gly and Pro residues, yielding separate polypeptides.
   7851..8549    +  CDS            TagBFP: TagBFP is a basic (constitutively fluorescent) blue fluorescent protein published in 2008, derived from Entacmaea quadricolor. It is reported to be a very rapidly-maturing monomer with very low acid sensitivity.
   8559..8611    +  CDS            P2A (fragment): 2A peptide from porcine teschovirus-1 polyprotein Eukaryotic ribosomes fail to insert a peptide bond between the Gly and Pro residues, yielding separate polypeptides.
   8640..8936    +  CDS            PIF6 (fragment): PIF6_ARATH - Also known as BHLH132, EN111, PIL2. Experimental evidence at protein level: Swiss-Prot protein existence level 1. From Arabidopsis thaliana (Mouse-ear cress).
   9045..9209    +  CDS            cre (fragment): RECR_BPP1 - Experimental evidence at protein level: Swiss-Prot protein existence level 1. Catalyzes site-specific recombination between two 34-base- pair LOXP sites. Its role is to maintain the phage genome as a monomeric unit-copy plasmid in the lysogenic state. From Escherichia phage P1 (Bacteriophage P1).
   9213..9237    -  protein_bind   attB2: mutant version of attB; recombination site for the Gateway® BP reaction BP Clonase™
   9266..9387    -  polyA_signal   SV40 poly(A) signal: SV40 polyadenylation signal
   9410..9478    -  CDS            large T antigen (fragment): large T antigen from SV40 (simian virus 40)
   9875..10463   -  rep_origin     ori: high-copy-number ColE1/pMB1/pBR322/pUC origin of replication
>Addgene plasmid #131783 | pTol2-CreLite | addgene full sequence | sequence record 268078 | Addgene NGS Result
ACCTAGATCCTTTTAAATTAAAAATGAAGTTTTAAATCAATCTAAAGTATATATGAGTAAACTTGGTCTG
ACAGTTACCAATGCTTAATCAGTGAGGCACCTATCTCAGCGATCTGTCTATTTCGTTCATCCATAGTTGC
CTGACTCCCCGTCGTGTAGATAACTACGATACGGGAGGGCTTACCATCTGGCCCCAGTGCTGCAATGATA
CCGCGAGATCCACGCTCACCGGCTCCAGATTTATCAGCAATAAACCAGCCAGCCGGAAGGGCCGAGCGCA
GAAGTGGTCCTGCAACTTTATCCGCCTCCATCCAGTCTATTAATTGTTGCCGGGAAGCTAGAGTAAGTAG
TTCGCCAGTTAATAGTTTGCGCAACGTTGTTGCCATTGCTACAGGCATCGTGGTGTCACGCTCGTCGTTT
GGTATGGCTTCATTCAGCTCCGGTTCCCAACGATCAAGGCGAGTTACATGATCCCCCATGTTGTGCAAAA
AAGCGGTTAGCTCCTTCGGTCCTCCGATCGTTGTCAGAAGTAAGTTGGCCGCAGTGTTATCACTCATGGT
TATGGCAGCACTGCATAATTCTCTTACTGTCATGCCATCCGTAAGATGCTTTTCTGTGACTGGTGAGTAC
TCAACCAAGTCATTCTGAGAATAGTGTATGCGGCGACCGAGTTGCTCTTGCCCGGCGTCAATACGGGATA
ATACCGCGCCACATAGCAGAACTTTAAAAGTGCTCATCATTGGAAAACGTTCTTCGGGGCGAAAACTCTC
AAGGATCTTACCGCTGTTGAGATCCAGTTCGATGTAACCCACTCGTGCACCCAACTGATCTTCAGCATCT
TTTACTTTCACCAGCGTTTCTGGGTGAGCAAAAACAGGAAGGCAAAATGCCGCAAAAAAGGGAATAAGGG
CGACACGGAAATGTTGAATACTCATACTCTTCCTTTTTCAATATTATTGAAGCATTTATCAGGGTTATTG
TCTCATGAGCGGATACATATTTGAATGTATTTAGAAAAATAAACAAATAGGGGTTCCGCGCACATTTCCC
CGAAAAGTGCCACCTGACGTCTAAGAAACCATTATTATCATGACATTAACCTATAAAAATAGGCGTATCA
CGAGGCCCTTTCGTCCAGAGGTGTAAAGTACTTGAGTAATTTTACTTGATTACTGTACTTAAGTATTATT
TTTGGGGATTTTTACTTTACTTGAGTACAATTAAAAATCAATACTTTTACTTTTACTTAATTACATTTTT
TTAGAAAAAAAAGTACTTTTTACTCCTTACAATTTTATTTACAGTCAAAAAGTACTTATTTTTTGGAGAT
CACTTCATTCTATTTTCCCTTGCTATTACCAAACCAATTGAATTGCGCTGATGCCCAGTTTAATTTAAAT
AGATCTCAACTTTGTATAGAAAAGTTGACCAGCAAAGTTCTAGAATTTGTCGAAACATTTATGTTATATA
TTTCCTGAAAAAAATTCTGAGTAAGTTCTTAAGTGTTATTGCCAGCAACATAAACAACAGACGGCAAAAT
GAATAAATGATAACAAAGCAGTAGGCTTAAATAAACCTAATTTTTATAGGCTGTTCTCTACAACCCTCAA
ACAGTGATTAGTTTTGTACTTATAAACTTGCCCTTTCATTCATATTTCAAGAAAATTGGTTCAGAAGATC
TGGATATTCTAGCAGTTGTTCAAGCTCATGGAGGGATCAGTGACCTGATTCCACAATGACTAGGCCTAAT
CCAGAAATTAGATGACTGTCAACATAAAAAGGCACAGCACTCACTAGCTGCCCTATATATTTTATTATAT
TTTACATATATTATTTTATTTATTTAGCTCTGAGTGCTGTACTTTCTGGTTAAAGAAAACTGCTTACAAC
AGCTAACCTGTACTACCTCAGGCTCAGGGAATTTGGAACAGGTTTGTCTGGTTTGTTTCTTTAACCATGC
ATGCTTGTTTTCAACTATGGCAACACAGTCACATGGGACATTACAGAAATGATTTGTCGATGACATGCGA
CTTTTCTTTAATAAAGCGCAAAGATCCCAAAAAGCAAACTTTTAACAAAAATCATATAATTATATTTTCA
ATCCAGCTTTGTAGCAACTTTGTGCTGCTGTTCACTCAGCAACAGATAGTCAGTATAAGGTCAGTGTGTC
TCAAAGCAGTGCCATCTGTTTCACACATTGCGTTCTATATATAAGTGTGCTGGTTGACACGACACTGTAT
AAGGCCTAGGCTAAAACACAAACAATGTAGAATGACACTGTGTTTTTTTTGTAAACAAATGTTGTTTTTG
GTTAAACATCTTTGTGAAAACATCCTCCTGTCATGTATTTGCTATATTCAAATGTTAAACCCGTGCAGAA
TAGAACATATACAAAAAAAAACAACACAACACATTTTTAAACATTATTAAATATCAAGTATTGCTGGCAG
TTCTGTTTCTGTTTTACAGTACCCTTTGCCACAGTTCTCCGCTTTTCCTGGTCCAGATTCCACAAGTCTG
ATTCACCAATAGCAAAGCGAATAAACAACCAAAGCAGCCAATCACTGCTTGTAGACTGTCCTGCGAGACC
GGCCCATTCCAGCACATTCTGGAAACTTCCTTTATATGATAATTATAAATACATTTAAATTATTGATACA
AAACATGTAATTCCTAGAACATAACCATAGCAATCATTAGTTTTCAGGGTAATTATGTATTTTTAGGATT
TGACTGCGGAAAGATCTGGTCATGTGACGTCTCATGAACGTCACGGCCCTGGGTTTCTATAAATACAGTA
GGACTCTCGACCATCGGCAGATTTTTCGAAGAAGAAGATCAGTTTCAGGAGCCGTACTGTTCCGTTTCAA
CGCAAATATTAACGGTAAGAGCGAATTTCCTAGTTTGTTTTCATGCCATTCTTTAAAACCATAGCGTATT
ACTTTAATTATAGTAAACTTTCGCTTTCTTTATTACAAGAGACGTTTTGTGTTGATTCTCCGCGGACATT
TTCGGTCAGACAATCAGAAAATGACCGCGGAGGACCAGTAACTTGCATTACACGTAAGTTAAATCTTCGT
GTATTAAAATGGTTAGGTTGTTAACGTCAAATAGGTTACCGTGTTTGCGTGTGATCAGGTTGGTTTTGTT
AGATTTTTGTCAGTATTTTTAATTTATTTGTTTTAGTTTATTTATTTTTTTTGCTGAATCATAGTTTGTG
AACAAAGAACCCGGATGTTACATACAGTACAGCCGCCATGTTACAGAGAGTTATAACTTAATCATTTTAA
AAATAATTTTGCCTTACTTTTAGTTTGTCATGTTGAGAAATGAGGAAATGTTAAAATGAGGAAATATCCA
ATTAATTTAATATATCAAAATAATCCATGATTACAATGCACTGAACTGGAGAAAATTAAGATGTTTTCTA
GTGTCATGAAACAAATGTAAGAGATGTACATTGTAGATGTTTTATGTCAAGAATTGGCTAGTTGATGCAG
CATACTGGCGATACTCAGTTGTAATAACAGTAACGTTACATGTTAATAGACTACTGAGTATGCTGTTCTG
TCTATGTATGCTCTGTAAGCTACGAGAAGGACTTTTTTAAACAGTAAAGGGTGCAATATTTTTACAAATT
GAATTAAATAAAGGCTGTCTATTAAGTAATATGCTTGATATTTTTCTTACTTGATCGGAAATAAGAAAAA
ATATAAACGTTGTTGCTCTAAAAATCCTAGTTCAGTTTAGCCAACCACAAATACCTTTTTGTTCCTCCAA
CAGTTTTTTTTTCTTCTCTATAATATTTGGCAGTCTATAGTACTCCAAATGTTTCCCCACAGTCTAACTA
ATTGGTACAGCCAAAATCATGACACTTATTGCAATAATAATTTTGGTTCATTGGCATTGTTGATAGCCTG
TGCCACTAATATGGTCGATTGATCATGCTTCAGGAAGAAAACTATATTGTTTGATGTAAGATTATTAAAT
CTTCACCTGCTTCCATTACAAACTATTCCCATCTTATTGAATTCTGGTATGTCTTAAAGGATTAGTTCAC
TTCCCAAATCAAAATTTACTTAGCCTTTTTTCATCCATGATCCCTTTTTTTCATCATTAATGAAGAAATT
GTTTTTGAAAAAGTTTCAAGATTTTTTTCTCTATATTGTGGAGCTTGTTAGTTTAAAATTCCAAAATGCA
ATATGTGGCTTCAAATGGTTCTAAATGATCCCAGTCAAGGAATAACAGTCTTATCTAATGAAACCATTAG
ACCTTTAAAAATAAAAAAAATAAAAGTATTTATTTTTAAATGACTGAGTGATTAAGTTGAATTTCAGCGT
TTCCTTACTGTGTAGAAGTCCTTCCTTACTGGCCCCACCCTTTGGTTCTCTGCCAATCTGCTACCTAATG
TAATGTTGTGGAACATTATTATTCTTTATTTCTTAATTTTTTATTTTTTATTTTAAAACAATGTAAACTG
CACAGATGTGCAGTTTGTTTAAAATGGCCAATGCTTTGGAAATGCATGACATAATTAGATTTCATGATGC
ACAAAGCCAAATCTCAGAGCTTGTGCAAAATGAGCTATCATTTCACTAGGTAAGACCCTAAATTTTCATA
TAGGATCATTTGGACAATTTTGCTGCAGGTAAAATGCATTCTATAGTCCACTGTCAGCCATTGTTTTGGA
TAGTATTTATTTTTCTCTACAAGTATAGTCAATAGTTTTCTATTATTTTAAAGGTTTGTAACATTTAAGG
GTGACCAAATGCAAAGTAAAATTTCATTTTCGGGTGAACTATCTCGTTTAACATGGGAGAAGTGCAAAAC
ATACATTATTGGCTAGAACATTGTAGTATTTTTTAAATGGAAATGTGTGATTGCTAATCTTACTTTGAAT
TTGTTTACAGCAAGTTTGTACAAAAAAGCAGGCTGCCACCATGCCCAAGAAGAAGAGGAAGGTGGTTTCC
GGAGTCGGGGGTAGTGGCGGTGGCCGTGGCGGTGGCCGTGGCGGAGAAGAAGAACCGTCGTCAAGTCACA
CTCCTAATAACCGAAGAGGAGGAGAACAAGCTCAATCGTCGGGAACGAAATCTCTCAGACCAAGAAGCAA
CACTGAATCAATGAGCAAAGCAATTCAACAGTACACCGTCGACGCAAGACTCCACGCCGTTTTCGAACAA
TCCGGCGAATCAGGGAAATCATTCGACTACTCACAATCACTCAAAACGACGACGTACGGTTCCTCTGTAC
CTGAGCAACAGATCACAGCTTATCTCTCTCGAATCCAGCGAGGTGGTTACATTCAGCCTTTCGGATGTAT
GATCGCCGTCGATGAATCCAGTTTCCGGATCATCGGTTACAGTGAAAACGCCAGAGAAATGTTAGGGATT
ATGCCTCAATCTGTTCCTACTCTTGAGAAACCTGAGATTCTAGCTATGGGAACTGATGTGAGATCTTTGT
TCACTTCTTCGAGCTCGATTCTACTCGAGCGTGCTTTCGTTGCTCGAGAGATTACCTTGTTAAATCCGGT
TTGGATCCATTCCAAGAATACTGGTAAACCGTTTTACGCCATTCTTCATAGGATTGATGTTGGTGTTGTT
ATTGATTTAGAGCCAGCTAGAACTGAAGATCCTGCGCTTTCTATTGCTGGTGCTGTTCAATCGCAGAAAC
TCGCGGTTCGTGCGATTTCTCAGTTACAGGCTCTTCCTGGTGGAGATATTAAGCTTTTGTGTGACACTGT
CGTGGAAAGTGTGAGGGACTTGACTGGTTATGATCGTGTTATGGTTTATAAGTTTCATGAAGATGAGCAT
GGAGAAGTTGTAGCTGAGAGTAAACGAGATGATTTAGAGCCTTATATTGGACTGCATTATCCTGCTACTG
ATATTCCTCAAGCGTCAAGGTTCTTGTTTAAGCAGAACCGTGTCCGAATGATAGTAGATTGCAATGCCAC
ACCTGTTCTTGTGGTCCAGGACGATAGGCTAACTCAGTCTATGTGCTTGGTTGGTTCTACTCTTAGGGCT
CCTCATGGTTGTCACTCTCAGTATATGGCTAACATGGGATCTATTGCGTCTTTAGCAATGGCGGTTATAA
TCAATGGAAATGAAGATGATGGGAGCAATGTAGCTAGTGGAAGAAGCTCGATGAGGCTTTGGGGTTTGGT
TGTTTGCCATCACACTTCTTCTCGCTGCATACCGTTTCCGCTAAGGTATGCTTGTGAGTTTTTGATGCAG
GCTTTCGGTTTACAGTTAAACATGGAATTGCAGTTAGCTTTGCAAATGTCAGAGAAACGCGTTTTGAGAA
CGCAGACACTGTTATGTGATATGCTTCTGCGTGACTCGCCTGCTGGAATTGTTACACAGAGTCCCAGTAT
CATGGACTTAGTGAAATGTGACGGTGCAGCATTTCTTTACCACGGGAAGTATTACCCGTTGGGTGTTGCT
CCTAGTGAAGTTCAGATAAAAGATGTTGTGGAGTGGTTGCTTGCGAATCATGCGGATTCAACCGGATTAA
GCACTGATAGTTTAGGCGATGCGGGGTATCCCGGTGCAGCTGCGTTAGGGGATGCTGTGTGCGGTATGGC
AGTTGCATATATCACAAAAAGAGACTTTCTTTTTTGGTTTCGATCTCACACTGCGAAAGAAATCAAATGG
GGAGGCGCTAAGCATCATCCGGAGGATAAAGATGATGGGCAACGAATGCATCCTCGTTCGTCCTTTCAGG
CTTTTCTTGAAGTTGTTAAGAGCCGGAGTCAGCCATGGGAAACTGCGGAAATGGATGCGATTCACTCGCT
CCAGCTTATTCTGAGAGACTCTTTTAAAGAATCTGGTGGTTCTGCCGGTGGCTCCGGTTCTGGCTCCAGC
GGTGGCAGCTCTGGTGCGTCCGGCACGGGTACTGCGGGTGGCACTGGCAGCGGTTCCGGTACTGGCTCTG
GCAACCGGAAATGGTTTCCCGCAGAACCTGAAGATGTTCGCGATTATCTTCTATATCTTCAGGCGCGCGG
TCTGGCAGTAAAAACTATCCAGCAACATTTGGGCCAGCTAAACATGCTTCATCGTCGGTCCGGGCTGCCA
CGACCAAGTGACAGCAATGCTGTTTCACTGGTTATGCGGCGGATCCGAAAAGAAAACGTTGATGCCGGTG
AACGTGCAAAACAGGCTCTAGCGTTCGAACGCACTGATTTCGACCAGGTTCGTTCACTCATGGAAAATAG
CGATCGCTGCCAGGATATACGTAATCTGGCATTTCTGGGGATTGCTTATAACACCCTGTTACGTATAGCC
GAAATTGCCAGGATCAGGGTTAAAGATATCTCACGTACTGACGGTGGGAGAATGTTAATCCATATTGGCA
GAACGAAAACGCTGGTTAGCACCGCAGGTGTAGAGAAGGCACTTAGCCTGGGGGTAACTAAACTGGTCGA
GCGATGGATTTCCGTCTCTGGTGTAGCTGATGATCCGAATAACTACCTGTTTTGCCGGGTCAGAAAAAAT
GGTGTTGCCGCGCCATCTGCCACCAGCCAGCTATCAACTCGCGCCCTGGAAGGGATTTTTGAAGCAACTC
ATCGATTGATTTACGGCGCTAAGGATGACTCTGGTCAGAGATACCTGGCCTGGTCTGGACACAGTGCCCG
TGTCGGAGCCGCGCGAGATATGGCCCGCGCTGGAGTTTCAATACCGGAGATCATGCAAGCTGGTGGCTGG
ACCAATGTAAATATTGTCATGAACTATATCCGTAACCTGGATAGTGAAACAGGGGCAATGGTGCGCCTGC
TGGAAGATGGCGATGGAAGCGGAGCCACGAACTTCTCTCTGTTAAAGCAAGCAGGAGATGTTGAAGAAAA
CCCCGGGCCTATGAGCGAGCTGATTAAGGAGAACATGCACATGAAGCTGTACATGGAGGGCACCGTGGAC
AACCATCACTTCAAGTGCACATCCGAGGGCGAAGGCAAGCCCTACGAGGGCACCCAGACCATGAGAATCA
AGGTGGTCGAGGGCGGCCCTCTCCCCTTCGCCTTCGACATCCTGGCTACTAGCTTCCTCTACGGCAGCAA
GACCTTCATCAACCACACCCAGGGCATCCCCGACTTCTTCAAGCAGTCCTTCCCTGAGGGCTTCACATGG
GAGAGAGTCACCACATACGAAGACGGGGGCGTGCTGACCGCTACCCAGGACACCAGCCTCCAGGACGGCT
GCCTCATCTACAACGTCAAGATCAGAGGGGTGAACTTCACATCCAACGGCCCTGTGATGCAGAAGAAAAC
ACTCGGCTGGGAGGCCTTCACCGAGACGCTGTACCCCGCTGACGGCGGCCTGGAAGGCAGAAACGACATG
GCCCTGAAGCTCGTGGGCGGGAGCCATCTGATCGCAAACGCCAAGACCACATATAGATCCAAGAAACCCG
CTAAGAACCTCAAGATGCCTGGCGTCTACTATGTGGACTACAGACTGGAAAGAATCAAGGAGGCCAACAA
CGAGACCTACGTCGAGCAGCACGAGGTGGCAGTGGCCAGATACTGCGACCTCCCTAGCAAACTGGGGCAC
AAGCTTAATGGAAGCGGAGCCACGAACTTCTCTCTGTTAAAGCAAGCAGGAGATGTTGAAGAAAACCCCG
GGCCTATGCCCAAGAAGAAGAGGAAGGTGATGTTCTTACCAACCGATTATTGTTGCAGGTTAAGCGATCA
AGAGTATATGGAGCTTGTGTTTGAGAATGGCCAGATTCTTGCAAAGGGCCAAAGATCCAACGTTTCTCTG
CATAATCAACGTACCAAATCGATCATGGATTTGTATGAGGCAGAGTATAACGAGGATTTCATGAAGAGTA
TCATCCATGGTGGTGGTGGTGCCATCACAAATCTCGGGGACACGCAGGTTGTTCCACAAAGTCATGTTGC
TGCTGCCCATGAAACAAACATGTTGGAAAGCAATAAACATGTTGACGGTGGTTCTGCCGGTGGCTCCGGT
TCTGGCTCCAGCGGTGGCAGCTCTGGTGCGTCCGGCACGGGTACTGCGGGTGGCACTGGCAGCGGTTCCG
GTACTGGCTCTGGCCTGACTGTGCACCAAAACCTGCCTGCCCTCCCTGTGGATGCCACCTCTGATGAAGT
CAGGAAGAACCTGATGGACATGTTCAGGGACAGGCAGGCCTTCTCTGAACACACCTGGAAGATGCTCCTG
TCTGTGTGCAGATCCTGGGCTGCCTGGTGCAAGCTGAACTGAACCCAGCTTTCTTGTACAAAGTGGTGAT
GGCCGGCCGCTTCGAGCAGACATGATAAGATACATTGATGAGTTTGGACAAACCACAACTAGAATGCAGT
GAAAAAAATGCTTTATTTGTGAAATTTGTGATGCTATTGCTTTATTTGTAACCATTATAAGCTGCAATAA
ACAAGTTAACAACAACAATTGCATTCATTTTATGTTTCAGGTTCAGGGGGAGGTGTGGGAGGTTTTTTAA
AGCAAGTAAAACCTCTACAAATGTGGTAGATATCAAGCTTAAACAAGAATCTCTAGTTTTCTTTCTTGCT
TTTACTTTTACTTCCTTAATACTCAAGTACAATTTTAATGGAGTACTTTTTTACTTTTACTCAAGTAAGA
TTCTAGCCAGATACTTTTACTTTTAATTGAGTAAAATTTTCCCTAAGTACTTGTACTTTCACTTGAGTAA
AATTTTTGAGTACTTTTTACACCTCTGGGCGCTCTTCCGCTTCCTCGCTCACTGACTCGCTGCGCTCGGT
CGTTCGGCTGCGGCGAGCGGTATCAGCTCACTCAAAGGCGGTAATACGGTTATCCACAGAATCAGGGGAT
AACGCAGGAAAGAACATGTGAGCAAAAGGCCAGCAAAAGGCCAGGAACCGTAAAAAGGCCGCGTTGCTGG
CGTTTTTCCATAGGCTCCGCCCCCCTGACGAGCATCACAAAAATCGACGCTCAAGTCAGAGGTGGCGAAA
CCCGACAGGACTATAAAGATACCAGGCGTTTCCCCCTGGAAGCTCCCTCGTGCGCTCTCCTGTTCCGACC
CTGCCGCTTACCGGATACCTGTCCGCCTTTCTCCCTTCGGGAAGCGTGGCGCTTTCTCATAGCTCACGCT
GTAGGTATCTCAGTTCGGTGTAGGTCGTTCGCTCCAAGCTGGGCTGTGTGCACGAACCCCCCGTTCAGCC
CGACCGCTGCGCCTTATCCGGTAACTATCGTCTTGAGTCCAACCCGGTAAGACACGACTTATCGCCACTG
GCAGCAGCCACTGGTAACAGGATTAGCAGAGCGAGGTATGTAGGCGGTGCTACAGAGTTCTTGAAGTGGT
GGCCTAACTACGGCTACACTAGAAGAACAGTATTTGGTATCTGCGCTCTGCTGAAGCCAGTTACCTTCGG
AAAAAGAGTTGGTAGCTCTTGATCCGGCAAACAAACCACCGCTGGTAGCGGTGGTTTTTTTGTTTGCAAG
CAGCAGATTACGCGCAGAAAAAAAGGATCTCAAGAAGATCCTTTGATCTTTTCTACGGGGTCTGACGCTC
AGTGGAACGAAAACTCACGTTAAGGGATTTTGGTCATGAGATTATCAAAAAGGATCTTC
